>Addgene plasmid #84005 | pCFD4d-U6-1:white1-U6-3:white1 | depositor full sequence | sequence record 160505 | pCFD4d-U6-1:white1-U6-3:white1 sequence 4579 bps
GAATTCATTTTCAACGTCCTCGATAGTATAGTGGTTAGTATCCCCGCCTGTCACGCGGGAGACCGGGGTT
CAATTCCCCGTCGGGGAGAATCTGTGATTCTTTTTTTTTTTCTTTTACTTTGTTATATAAACAATTTTTG
TTTTAATTGAATCTAATTTGCCATTGCTTTTAGGAATCTCAGGCATCCAGCAAGCGTTTGTCCGCCGAAT
CGCCCATCAGTGAAGAAGATCCTGTGGCGGCTACGAAAATCTCCCCGGCCATGTCGGCCTCCACCTCCAG
CGAAAAACCCATCAGCGAGCTGGCCACCTCTGTGCTGACCCACCGCTTTCCAGACTCCACCTCCTCACCC
GGCGAACATGGCCTTGGACGAATGCAGTTGTCGATCCGCTACAGCGCCCAGCGTCAAAAACTAGACGTGA
CCATACACAAAATCCAGAAGATACCACTTCGCGATCCCAGCAATATCCCCGATCCGTATGTTAAGCTGTA
TCTGTTGCCTGGACGCACCAAGGAGTCGAAACGCAAGACGAGCGTGATCAAGGACAACTGCAACCCCGTC
TACGATGCATCCTTTGAGTACCTGATTTCCATTGCCGAACTCAGGCAGACGGAACTGGAGGTGACGGTGT
GCACCCAAAAGGGATTCCTATCCGGCGGTAGTCCCATCATTGGCATGGTAGGTACCCGAAAGCAACCCCT
TAGTTACAGACACAGCGCGTACGTCCTTCGCATCCTTATGATTCCCAAGTACATATTCTGCAAGAGTACA
GTATATATAGGAAAGATATCCGGGTGAACTTCGATACCATTCCTGCTCTTTGGGTTTTAGAGCTAGAAAT
AGCAAGTTAAAATAAGGCTAGTCCGTTATCAACTTGAAAAAGTGGCACCGAGTCGGTGCTTTTTTGCTCA
CCTGTGATTGCTCCTACTCAAATACAAAAACATCAAATTTTCTGTCAATAAAGCATATTTATTTATATTT
ATTTTACAGGAAAGAATTCCTTTTAAAGTGTATTTTAACCTATAATGAAAAACGATTAAAAAAAATACAT
AAAATAATTCGAAAATTTTTGAATAGCCCAGGTTGATAAAAATTCATTTCATACGTTTTATAACTTATGC
CCCTAAGTATTTTTTGACCATAGTGTTTCAATTCTACATTAATTTTACAGAGTAGAATGAAACGCCACCT
ACTCAGCCAAGAGGCGAAAAGGTTAGCTCGCCAAGCAGAGAGGGCGCCAGTGCTCACTACTTTTTATAAT
TCTCAACTTCTTTTTCCAGACTCAGTTCGTATATATAGACCTATTTTCAATTTAACGTCGATACCATTCC
TGCTCTTTGGGTTTTAGAGCTAGAAATAGCAAGTTAAAATAAGGCTAGTCCGTTATCAACTTGAAAAAGT
GGCACCGAGTCGGTGCTTTTTTGCCTACCTGGAGCCTGAGAGTTGTTCAATAAAATAAAAATGTTTCGTT
TTTTTGCTTTCGCCAGTATTTATTATTTTTCATCAATATGTATTCAATTTGGTATGTATTTAGTAATTGT
AATATATAGACAATGGTTTTCCGTTGACGTACATACATCTGACGTGTGTTTATTTAGACATAATAGTTAT
GTTTTCACATCTTTTTAATGTTCGCTTAATGCGTATGCATTCTAGACAATTGTGCTCGGCAACAGTATAT
TTGTGGTGTGCCAACCAACAACCTGCAGGAGCTCCAGCTTTTGTTCCCTTTAGTGAGGGTTAATTGCGCG
CTTGGCGTAATCATGGTCATAGCTGTTTCCTGTGTGAAATTGTTATCCGCTCACAATTCCACACAACATA
CGAGCCGGAAGCATAAAGTGTAAAGCCTGGGGTGCCTAATGAGTGAGCTAACTCACATTAATTGCGTTGC
GCTCACTGCCCGCTTTCCAGTCGGGAAACCTGTCGTGCCAGCTGCATTAATGAATCGGCCAACGCGCGGG
GAGAGGCGGTTTGCGTATTGGGCGCTCTTCCGCTTCCTCGCTCACTGACTCGCTGCGCTCGGTCGTTCGG
CTGCGGCGAGCGGTATCAGCTCACTCAAAGGCGGTAATACGGTTATCCACAGAATCAGGGGATAACGCAG
GAAAGAACATGTGAGCAAAAGGCCAGCAAAAGGCCAGGAACCGTAAAAAGGCCGCGTTGCTGGCGTTTTT
CCATAGGCTCCGCCCCCCTGACGAGCATCACAAAAATCGACGCTCAAGTCAGAGGTGGCGAAACCCGACA
GGACTATAAAGATACCAGGCGTTTCCCCCTGGAAGCTCCCTCGTGCGCTCTCCTGTTCCGACCCTGCCGC
TTACCGGATACCTGTCCGCCTTTCTCCCTTCGGGAAGCGTGGCGCTTTCTCATAGCTCACGCTGTAGGTA
TCTCAGTTCGGTGTAGGTCGTTCGCTCCAAGCTGGGCTGTGTGCACGAACCCCCCGTTCAGCCCGACCGC
TGCGCCTTATCCGGTAACTATCGTCTTGAGTCCAACCCGGTAAGACACGACTTATCGCCACTGGCAGCAG
CCACTGGTAACAGGATTAGCAGAGCGAGGTATGTAGGCGGTGCTACAGAGTTCTTGAAGTGGTGGCCTAA
CTACGGCTACACTAGAAGGACAGTATTTGGTATCTGCGCTCTGCTGAAGCCAGTTACCTTCGGAAAAAGA
GTTGGTAGCTCTTGATCCGGCAAACAAACCACCGCTGGTAGCGGTGGTTTTTTTGTTTGCAAGCAGCAGA
TTACGCGCAGAAAAAAAGGATCTCAAGAAGATCCTTTGATCTTTTCTACGGGGTCTGACGCTCAGTGGAA
CGAAAACTCACGTTAAGGGATTTTGGTCATGAGATTATCAAAAAGGATCTTCACCTAGATCCTTTTAAAT
TAAAAATGAAGTTTTAAATCAATCTAAAGTATATATGAGTAAACTTGGTCTGACAGTTACCAATGCTTAA
TCAGTGAGGCACCTATCTCAGCGATCTGTCTATTTCGTTCATCCATAGTTGCCTGACTCCCCGTCGTGTA
GATAACTACGATACGGGAGGGCTTACCATCTGGCCCCAGTGCTGCAATGATACCGCGAGACCCACGCTCA
CCGGCTCCAGATTTATCAGCAATAAACCAGCCAGCCGGAAGGGCCGAGCGCAGAAGTGGTCCTGCAACTT
TATCCGCCTCCATCCAGTCTATTAATTGTTGCCGGGAAGCTAGAGTAAGTAGTTCGCCAGTTAATAGTTT
GCGCAACGTTGTTGCCATTGCTACAGGCATCGTGGTGTCACGCTCGTCGTTTGGTATGGCTTCATTCAGC
TCCGGTTCCCAACGATCAAGGCGAGTTACATGATCCCCCATGTTGTGCAAAAAAGCGGTTAGCTCCTTCG
GTCCTCCGATCGTTGTCAGAAGTAAGTTGGCCGCAGTGTTATCACTCATGGTTATGGCAGCACTGCATAA
TTCTCTTACTGTCATGCCATCCGTAAGATGCTTTTCTGTGACTGGTGAGTACTCAACCAAGTCATTCTGA
GAATAGTGTATGCGGCGACCGAGTTGCTCTTGCCCGGCGTCAATACGGGATAATACCGCGCCACATAGCA
GAACTTTAAAAGTGCTCATCATTGGAAAACGTTCTTCGGGGCGAAAACTCTCAAGGATCTTACCGCTGTT
GAGATCCAGTTCGATGTAACCCACTCGTGCACCCAACTGATCTTCAGCATCTTTTACTTTCACCAGCGTT
TCTGGGTGAGCAAAAACAGGAAGGCAAAATGCCGCAAAAAAGGGAATAAGGGCGACACGGAAATGTTGAA
TACTCATACTCTTCCTTTTTCAATATTATTGAAGCATTTATCAGGGTTATTGTCTCATGAGCGGATACAT
ATTTGAATGTATTTAGAAAAATAAACAAATAGGGGTTCCGCGCACATTTCCCCGAAAAGTGCCACCTAAA
TTGTAAGCGTTAATATTTTGTTAAAATTCGCGTTAAATTTTTGTTAAATCAGCTCATTTTTTAACCAATA
GGCCGAAATCGGCAAAATCCCTTATAAATCAAAAGAATAGACCGAGATAGGGT
[37 nt withheld, positions 4044-4080]
AAAGAACGTGGACTCCAACGTCAAAGG
[49 nt withheld, positions 4108-4156]
T
[91 nt withheld, positions 4158-4248]
G
[124 nt withheld, positions 4250-4373]
CCCATTCGCCATTCAGGCTGCGCAACTGTTGGGAAGGGCGATCGGTGCGGGCCTCTTCGCTATTACGCCA
GCTGGCGAAAGGGGGATGTGCTGCAAGGCGATTAAGTTGGGTAACGCCAGGGTTTTCCCAGTCACGACGT
TGTAAAACGACGGCCAGTGAATTGTAATACGACTCACTATAGGGCGAATTGGGTACAAGCTGATCT
Features (pLannotate 1.2.2; 16 found; start..end, strand, type, name):
      7..803     +  promoter       dU6-1 promoter: RNA polymerase III promoter for Drosophila U6-1 snRNA (Port et al., 2014)
    824..899     +  misc_RNA       gRNA scaffold: guide RNA scaffold for the Streptococcus pyogenes CRISPR/Cas9 system
    900..1320    +  promoter       dU6-3 promoter: RNA polymerase III promoter for Drosophila U6-3 snRNA (Port et al., 2014)
   1341..1416    +  misc_RNA       gRNA scaffold: guide RNA scaffold for the Streptococcus pyogenes CRISPR/Cas9 system
   1657..1702    +  protein_bind   gypsy insulator (fragment): chromatin insulator from Drosophila Su(Hw), CP190, and Mod(mdg4)67.2
   1727..1745    -  promoter       T3 promoter: promoter for bacteriophage T3 RNA polymerase
   1790..1806    -  protein_bind   lac operator: The lac repressor binds to the lac operator to inhibit transcription in E. coli. This inhibition can be relieved by adding lactose or isopropyl-β-D-thiogalactopyranoside (IPTG). lac repressor encoded by lacI
   1814..1844    -  promoter       lac promoter: promoter for the E. coli lac operon
   1859..1880    -  protein_bind   CAP binding site: CAP binding activates transcription in the presence of cAMP. E. coli catabolite activator protein
   1893..1985    -  CDS            lacI (fragment): lac repressor; lacI; The lac repressor binds to the lac operator to inhibit transcription in E. coli. This inhibition can be relieved by adding lactose or isopropyl-β-D-thiogalactopyranoside (IPTG).
   2168..2756    -  rep_origin     ori: high-copy-number ColE1/pMB1/pBR322/pUC origin of replication
   2927..3787    -  CDS            AmpR: β-lactamase; bla; confers resistance to ampicillin, carbenicillin, and related antibiotics
   3788..3892    -  promoter       AmpR promoter: bla
   3945..4373    -  rep_origin     f1 ori (sequence partly withheld): f1 bacteriophage origin of replication; arrow indicates direction of (+) strand synthesis
   4378..4535    -  CDS            lacZα (fragment): LacZα fragment of β-galactosidase; lacZ fragment
   4538..4556    +  promoter       T7 promoter: promoter for bacteriophage T7 RNA polymerase
