[The description below was written by a language model from this plasmid's Addgene catalogue record and pLannotate feature annotations shown in this document.]
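Description:
pCFD4d-U6-1:white1-U6-3:white1 is a 4.6 kb CRISPR guide RNA expression plasmid for Drosophila melanogaster, built on the pCFD4d tandem-sgRNA backbone. It is propagated in E. coli through a high-copy ColE1/pUC-type origin and selected with ampicillin via the β-lactamase gene and its native promoter. The backbone also carries an f1 phage origin. Other cloning-vector remnants are T7 and T3 promoters, lacZα and lacI fragments, and the lac promoter/operator and CAP site. None of these play a role in the guide expression function. A short fragment of the gypsy insulator is annotated downstream of the guide cassettes. No fly transformation marker or integration site appears in the feature table, and no Cas9 coding sequence is present, so the nuclease must be supplied separately.

The payload consists of two RNA polymerase III transcription units arranged head to tail. The first is driven by the Drosophila U6:1 snRNA promoter and the second by the U6:3 promoter. In each, a 20-nt gap between the promoter and the scaffold matches the recorded 20 bp spacer, which is followed by the Streptococcus pyogenes Cas9 guide RNA scaffold. Both positions carry the same spacer, white sgRNA-1, which targets the fly white eye-colour gene, so the plasmid expresses one guide from two different U6 promoters. The spacers were introduced by ligation-independent cloning.

The associated publication describes a white co-conversion strategy for rapidly screening CRISPR-directed edits of the Drosophila genome. In that setting, a guide against white gives a visible eye-colour readout that helps identify animals in which Cas9 editing has occurred. The record does not spell out the specific role of this double-promoter, single-guide version.
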