Addgene plasmid #84005: pCFD4d-U6-1:white1-U6-3:white1
Purpose: pCFD4d expresses white sgRNA-1 from a U6:3 promoter and the same white sgRNA-1 from a U6:1 promoter
Depositing lab: Phillip Zamore. Publication: Rapid Screening for CRISPR-Directed Editing of the Drosophila Genome Using white Co-conversion. Ge DT, Tipping C, Brodsky MH, Zamore PD. G3 (Bethesda). 2016 Aug 26. pii: g3.116.032557. doi: 10.1534/g3.116.032557. PubMed 27543296.
Backbone
  Vector backbone: pCFD4d
  Backbone size w/o insert (bp): 4575
  Total vector size (bp): 4579
  Vector type: CRISPR
Growth in bacteria
  Bacterial resistance: Ampicillin, 100 μg/mL
  Growth temperature: 37°C
  Growth strain: DH5alpha
  Copy number: Unknown
Gene/Insert 1
  Gene/Insert name: white sgRNA-1
  Species: D. melanogaster (fly)
  Insert size (bp): 20
  Promoter: U6:3
  Cloning method: Ligation Independent Cloning
  Sequencing primers: 5′ ATTCCTATCCGGCGGTAGTC; 3′ TGTACGTCAACGGAAAACCA
Gene/Insert 2
  Gene/Insert name: white sgRNA-1
  Species: D. melanogaster (fly)
  Insert size (bp): 20
  Promoter: U6:1
  Cloning method: Ligation Independent Cloning
  Sequencing primers: 5′ ATTCCTATCCGGCGGTAGTC; 3′ TGTACGTCAACGGAAAACCA
Terms and licenses: Academic/Nonprofit Terms; Industry Terms: Not Available to Industry
How to cite: pCFD4d-U6-1:white1-U6-3:white1 was a gift from Phillip Zamore (Addgene plasmid # 84005 ; http://n2t.net/addgene:84005 ; RRID:Addgene_84005)
