>Addgene plasmid #84005 | pCFD4d-U6-1:white1-U6-3:white1 | addgene partial sequence | sequence record 163108 | M13-F20 5'-TGTAAAACGACGGCCAGT-3'
TATAGGGCGAATTGGGTACAAGCTGATCTGAATTCATTTTCAACGTCCTCGATAGTATAGTGGTTAGTAT
CCCCGCCTGTCACGCGGGAGACCGGGGTTCAATTCCCCGTCGGGGAGAATCTGTGATTCTTTTTTTTTTT
CTTTTACTTTGTTATATAAACAATTTTTGTTTTAATTGAATCTAATTTGCCATTGCTTTTAGGAATCTCA
GGCATCCAGCAAGCGTTTGTCCGCCGAATCGCCCATCAGTGAAGAAGATCCTGTGGCGGCTACGAAAATC
TCCCCGGCCATGTCGGCCTCCACCTCCAGCGAAAAACCCATCAGCGAGCTGGCCACCTCTGTGCTGACCC
ACCGCTTTCCAGACTCCACCTCCTCACCCGGCGAACATGGCCTTGGACGAATGCAGTTGTCGATCCGCTA
CAGCGCCCAGCGTCAAAAACTAGACGTGACCATACACAAAATCCAGAAGATACCACTTCGCGATCCCAGC
AATATCCCCGATCCGTATGTTAAGCTGTATCTGTTGCCTGGACGCACCAAGGAGTCGAAACGCAAGACGA
GCGTGATCAAGGACAACTGCAACCCCGTCTACGATGCATCCTTTGAGTACCTGATTTCCATTGCCGAACT
CAGGCAGACGGAACTGGAGGTGACGGTGTGCACCCAAAAGGGATTCCTATCCGGCGGTAGTCCCATCATT
GGCATGGTAGGTACCCGAAAGCAACCCCTTAGTTACAGACACAGCGCGTACGTCCTTCGCATCCTTATGA
TTCCCAAGTACATATTCTGCAAGAGTACAGTATATATAGGAAAGATATCCGGGTGAACTTCGATACCATT
CCTGCTCTTTGGGTTTTAGAGCTAGAAATAGCAAGTTAAAATAAGGCTAGTCCGTTATCAACTTGAAAAA
GTGGCACCGAGTCGGTGCTTTTTTGCTCACCTGTGATTGCTCCTACTCAAATACAAAAACATCAAATTTT
CTGTCAATAAAGCATATTTATTTATATT
