>Addgene plasmid #84005 | pCFD4d-U6-1:white1-U6-3:white1 | addgene partial sequence | sequence record 163110 | M13-Rev 5'-CAGGAAACAGCTATGACC-3'
GCGCAATTAACCCTCACTAAAGGGAACAAAAGCTGGAGCTCCTGCAGGTTGTTGGTTGGCACACCACAAA
TATACTGTTGCCGAGCACAATTGTCTAGAATGCATACGCATTAAGCGAACATTAAAAAGATGTGAAAACA
TAACTATTATGTCTAAATAAACACACGTCAGATGTATGTACGTCAACGGAAAACCATTGTCTATATATTA
CAATTACTAAATACATACCAAATTGAATACATATTGATGAAAAATAATAAATACTGGCGAAAGCAAAAAA
ACGAAACATTTTTATTTTATTGAACAACTCTCAGGCTCCAGGTAGGCAAAAAAGCACCGACTCGGTGCCA
CTTTTTCAAGTTGATAACGGACTAGCCTTATTTTAACTTGCTATTTCTAGCTCTAAAACCCAAAGAGCAG
GAATGGTATCGACGTTAAATTGAAAATAGGTCTATATATACGAACTGAGTCTGGAAAAAGAAGTTGAGAA
TTATAAAAAGTAGTGAGCACTGGCGCCCTCTCTGCTTGGCGAGCTAACCTTTTCGCCTCTTGGCTGAGTA
GGTGGCGTTTCATTCTACTCTGTAAAATTAATGTAGAATTGAAACACTATGGTCAAAAAATACTTAGGGG
CATAAGTTATAAAACGTATGAAATGAATTTTTATCAACCTGGGCTATTCAAAAATTTTCGAATTATTTTA
TGTATTTTTTTTAATCGTTTTTCATTATAGGTTAAAATACACTTTAAAAGGAATTCTTTCCTGTAAAATA
AATATAAATAAATATGCTTTATTGACAGAAAATTTGATGTTTTTGTATTTGAGTAGGAGCAATCACAGGT
GAGCAAAAAAGCACCGACTCGGTGCCACTTTTTCAAGTTGATAACGGACTAGCC
